>Addgene plasmid #212710 | pcDNA3.1_hSMAD4 | addgene full sequence | sequence record 448252 | Addgene NGS Result
GACGGATCGGGAGATCTCCCGATCCCCTATGGTGCACTCTCAGTACAATCTGCTCTGATGCCGCATAGTT
AAGCCAGTATCTGCTCCCTGCTTGTGTGTTGGAGGTCGCTGAGTAGTGCGCGAGCAAAATTTAAGCTACA
ACAAGGCAAGGCTTGACCGACAATTGCATGAAGAATCTGCTTAGGGTTAGGCGTTTTGCGCTGCTTCGCG
ATGTACGGGCCAGATATACGCGTTGACATTGATTATTGACTAGTTATTAATAGTAATCAATTACGGGGTC
ATTAGTTCATAGCCCATATATGGAGTTCCGCGTTACATAACTTACGGTAAATGGCCCGCCTGGCTGACCG
CCCAACGACCCCCGCCCATTGACGTCAATAATGACGTATGTTCCCATAGTAACGCCAATAGGGACTTTCC
ATTGACGTCAATGGGTGGAGTATTTACGGTAAACTGCCCACTTGGCAGTACATCAAGTGTATCATATGCC
AAGTACGCCCCCTATTGACGTCAATGACGGTAAATGGCCCGCCTGGCATTATGCCCAGTACATGACCTTA
TGGGACTTTCCTACTTGGCAGTACATCTACGTATTAGTCATCGCTATTACCATGGTGATGCGGTTTTGGC
AGTACATCAATGGGCGTGGATAGCGGTTTGACTCACGGGGATTTCCAAGTCTCCACCCCATTGACGTCAA
TGGGAGTTTGTTTTGGCACCAAAATCAACGGGACTTTCCAAAATGTCGTAACAACTCCGCCCCATTGACG
CAAATGGGCGGTAGGCGTGTACGGTGGGAGGTCTATATAAGCAGAGCTCTCTGGCTAACTAGAGAACCCA
CTGCTTACTGGCTTATCGAAATTAATACGACTCACTATAGGGAGACCCAAGCTGGCTAGCGCCACCATGG
ACAATATGTCTATTACGAATACACCAACAAGTAATGATGCCTGTCTGAGCATTGTGCATAGTTTGATGTG
CCATAGACAAGGTGGAGAGAGTGAAACATTTGCAAAAAGAGCAATTGAAAGTTTGGTAAAGAAGCTGAAG
GAGAAAAAAGATGAATTGGATTCTTTAATAACAGCTATAACTACAAATGGAGCTCATCCTAGTAAATGTG
TTACCATACAGAGAACATTGGATGGGAGGCTTCAGGTGGCTGGTCGGAAAGGATTTCCTCATGTGATCTA
TGCCCGTCTCTGGAGGTGGCCTGATCTTCACAAAAATGAACTAAAACATGTTAAATATTGTCAGTATGCG
TTTGACTTAAAATGTGATAGTGTCTGTGTGAATCCATATCACTACGAACGAGTTGTATCACCTGGAATTG
ATCTCTCAGGATTAACACTGCAGAGTAATGCTCCATCAAGTATGATGGTGAAGGATGAATATGTGCATGA
CTTTGAGGGACAGCCATCGTTGTCCACTGAAGGACATTCAATTCAAACCATCCAGCATCCACCAAGTAAT
CGTGCATCGACAGAGACATACAGCACCCCAGCTCTGTTAGCCCCATCTGAGTCTAATGCTACCAGCACTG
CCAACTTTCCCAACATTCCTGTGGCTTCCACAAGTCAGCCTGCCAGTATACTGGGGGGCAGCCATAGTGA
AGGACTGTTGCAGATAGCATCAGGGCCTCAGCCAGGACAGCAGCAGAATGGATTTACTGGTCAGCCAGCT
ACTTACCATCATAACAGCACTACCACCTGGACTGGAAGTAGGACTGCACCATACACACCTAATTTGCCTC
ACCACCAAAACGGCCATCTTCAGCACCACCCGCCTATGCCGCCCCATCCCGGACATTACTGGCCTGTTCA
CAATGAGCTTGCATTCCAGCCTCCCATTTCCAATCATCCTGCTCCTGAGTATTGGTGTTCCATTGCTTAC
TTTGAAATGGATGTTCAGGTAGGAGAGACATTTAAGGTTCCTTCAAGCTGCCCTATTGTTACTGTTGATG
GATACGTGGACCCTTCTGGAGGAGATCGCTTTTGTTTGGGTCAACTCTCCAATGTCCACAGGACAGAAGC
CATTGAGAGAGCAAGGTTGCACATAGGCAAAGGTGTGCAGTTGGAATGTAAAGGTGAAGGTGATGTTTGG
GTCAGGTGCCTTAGTGACCACGCGGTCTTTGTACAGAGTTACTACTTAGACAGAGAAGCTGGGCGTGCAC
CTGGAGATGCTGTTCATAAGATCTACCCAAGTGCATATATAAAGGTCTTTGATTTGCGTCAGTGTCATCG
ACAGATGCAGCAGCAGGCGGCTACTGCACAAGCTGCAGCAGCTGCCCAGGCAGCAGCCGTGGCAGGAAAC
ATCCCTGGCCCAGGATCAGTAGGTGGAATAGCTCCAGCTATCAGTCTGTCAGCTGCTGCTGGAATTGGTG
TTGATGACCTTCGTCGCTTATGCATACTCAGGATGAGTTTTGTGAAAGGCTGGGGACCGGATTACCCAAG
ACAGAGCATCAAAGAAACACCTTGCTGGATTGAAATTCACTTACACCGGGCCCTCCAGCTCCTAGACGAA
GTACTTCATACCATGCCGATTGCAGACCCACAACCTTTAGACTGAAAGCTTGGTACCGAGCTCGGATCCA
CTAGTCCAGTGTGGTGGAATTCTGCAGATATCCAGCACAGTGGCGGCCGCTCGAGTCTAGAGGGCCCGTT
TAAACCCGCTGATCAGCCTCGACTGTGCCTTCTAGTTGCCAGCCATCTGTTGTTTGCCCCTCCCCCGTGC
CTTCCTTGACCCTGGAAGGTGCCACTCCCACTGTCCTTTCCTAATAAAATGAGGAAATTGCATCGCATTG
TCTGAGTAGGTGTCATTCTATTCTGGGGGGTGGGGTGGGGCAGGACAGCAAGGGGGAGGATTGGGAAGAC
AATAGCAGGCATGCTGGGGATGCGGTGGGCTCTATGGCTTCTGAGGCGGAAAGAACCAGCTGGGGCTCTA
GGGGGTATCCCC
[124 nt withheld, positions 2953-3076]
C
[91 nt withheld, positions 3078-3168]
A
[49 nt withheld, positions 3170-3218]
CCTTTGACGTTGGAGTCCACGTTCTTT
[37 nt withheld, positions 3246-3282]
ACCCTATCTCGGTCTATTCTTTTGATTTATAAGGGATTTTGCCGATTTCGGCCTATTGGTTAAAAAATGA
GCTGATTTAACAAAAATTTAACGCGAATTAATTCTGTGGAATGTGTGTCAGTTAGGGTGTGGAAAGTCCC
CAGGCTCCCCAGCAGGCAGAAGTATGCAAAGCATGCATCTCAATTAGTCAGCAACCAGGTGTGGAAAGTC
CCCAGGCTCCCCAGCAGGCAGAAGTATGCAAAGCATGCATCTCAATTAGTCAGCAACCATAGTCCCGCCC
CTAACTCCGCCCATCCCGCCCCTAACTCCGCCCAGTTCCGCCCATTCTCCGCCCCATGGCTGACTAATTT
TTTTTATTTATGCAGAGGCCGAGGCCGCCTCTGCCTCTGAGCTATTCCAGAAGTAGTGAGGAGGCTTTTT
TGGAGGCCTAGGCTTTTGCAAAAAGCTCCCGGGAGCTTGTATATCCATTTTCGGATCTGATCAAGAGACA
GGATGAGGATCGTTTCGCATGATTGAACAAGATGGATTGCACGCAGGTTCTCCGGCCGCTTGGGTGGAGA
GGCTATTCGGCTATGACTGGGCACAACAGACAATCGGCTGCTCTGATGCCGCCGTGTTCCGGCTGTCAGC
GCAGGGGCGCCCGGTTCTTTTTGTCAAGACCGACCTGTCCGGTGCCCTGAATGAACTGCAGGACGAGGCA
GCGCGGCTATCGTGGCTGGCCACGACGGGCGTTCCTTGCGCAGCTGTGCTCGACGTTGTCACTGAAGCGG
GAAGGGACTGGCTGCTATTGGGCGAAGTGCCGGGGCAGGATCTCCTGTCATCTCACCTTGCTCCTGCCGA
GAAAGTATCCATCATGGCTGATGCAATGCGGCGGCTGCATACGCTTGATCCGGCTACCTGCCCATTCGAC
CACCAAGCGAAACATCGCATCGAGCGAGCACGTACTCGGATGGAAGCCGGTCTTGTCGATCAGGATGATC
TGGACGAAGAGCATCAGGGGCTCGCGCCAGCCGAACTGTTCGCCAGGCTCAAGGCGCGCATGCCCGACGG
CGAGGATCTCGTCGTGACCCATGGCGATGCCTGCTTGCCGAATATCATGGTGGAAAATGGCCGCTTTTCT
GGATTCATCGACTGTGGCCGGCTGGGTGTGGCGGACCGCTATCAGGACATAGCGTTGGCTACCCGTGATA
TTGCTGAAGAGCTTGGCGGCGAATGGGCTGACCGCTTCCTCGTGCTTTACGGTATCGCCGCTCCCGATTC
GCAGCGCATCGCCTTCTATCGCCTTCTTGACGAGTTCTTCTGAGCGGGACTCTGGGGTTCGAAATGACCG
ACCAAGCGACGCCCAACCTGCCATCACGAGATTTCGATTCCACCGCCGCCTTCTATGAAAGGTTGGGCTT
CGGAATCGTTTTCCGGGACGCCGGCTGGATGATCCTCCAGCGCGGGGATCTCATGCTGGAGTTCTTCGCC
CACCCCAACTTGTTTATTGCAGCTTATAATGGTTACAAATAAAGCAATAGCATCACAAATTTCACAAATA
AAGCATTTTTTTCACTGCATTCTAGTTGTGGTTTGTCCAAACTCATCAATGTATCTTATCATGTCTGTAT
ACCGTCGACCTCTAGCTAGAGCTTGGCGTAATCATGGTCATAGCTGTTTCCTGTGTGAAATTGTTATCCG
CTCACAATTCCACACAACATACGAGCCGGAAGCATAAAGTGTAAAGCCTGGGGTGCCTAATGAGTGAGCT
AACTCACATTAATTGCGTTGCGCTCACTGCCCGCTTTCCAGTCGGGAAACCTGTCGTGCCAGCTGCATTA
ATGAATCGGCCAACGCGCGGGGAGAGGCGGTTTGCGTATTGGGCGCTCTTCCGCTTCCTCGCTCACTGAC
TCGCTGCGCTCGGTCGTTCGGCTGCGGCGAGCGGTATCAGCTCACTCAAAGGCGGTAATACGGTTATCCA
CAGAATCAGGGGATAACGCAGGAAAGAACATGTGAGCAAAAGGCCAGCAAAAGGCCAGGAACCGTAAAAA
GGCCGCGTTGCTGGCGTTTTTCCATAGGCTCCGCCCCCCTGACGAGCATCACAAAAATCGACGCTCAAGT
CAGAGGTGGCGAAACCCGACAGGACTATAAAGATACCAGGCGTTTCCCCCTGGAAGCTCCCTCGTGCGCT
CTCCTGTTCCGACCCTGCCGCTTACCGGATACCTGTCCGCCTTTCTCCCTTCGGGAAGCGTGGCGCTTTC
TCATAGCTCACGCTGTAGGTATCTCAGTTCGGTGTAGGTCGTTCGCTCCAAGCTGGGCTGTGTGCACGAA
CCCCCCGTTCAGCCCGACCGCTGCGCCTTATCCGGTAACTATCGTCTTGAGTCCAACCCGGTAAGACACG
ACTTATCGCCACTGGCAGCAGCCACTGGTAACAGGATTAGCAGAGCGAGGTATGTAGGCGGTGCTACAGA
GTTCTTGAAGTGGTGGCCTAACTACGGCTACACTAGAAGAACAGTATTTGGTATCTGCGCTCTGCTGAAG
CCAGTTACCTTCGGAAAAAGAGTTGGTAGCTCTTGATCCGGCAAACAAACCACCGCTGGTAGCGGTGGTT
TTTTTGTTTGCAAGCAGCAGATTACGCGCAGAAAAAAAGGATCTCAAGAAGATCCTTTGATCTTTTCTAC
GGGGTCTGACGCTCAGTGGAACGAAAACTCACGTTAAGGGATTTTGGTCATGAGATTATCAAAAAGGATC
TTCACCTAGATCCTTTTAAATTAAAAATGAAGTTTTAAATCAATCTAAAGTATATATGAGTAAACTTGGT
CTGACAGTTACCAATGCTTAATCAGTGAGGCACCTATCTCAGCGATCTGTCTATTTCGTTCATCCATAGT
TGCCTGACTCCCCGTCGTGTAGATAACTACGATACGGGAGGGCTTACCATCTGGCCCCAGTGCTGCAATG
ATACCGCGAGACCCACGCTCACCGGCTCCAGATTTATCAGCAATAAACCAGCCAGCCGGAAGGGCCGAGC
GCAGAAGTGGTCCTGCAACTTTATCCGCCTCCATCCAGTCTATTAATTGTTGCCGGGAAGCTAGAGTAAG
TAGTTCGCCAGTTAATAGTTTGCGCAACGTTGTTGCCATTGCTACAGGCATCGTGGTGTCACGCTCGTCG
TTTGGTATGGCTTCATTCAGCTCCGGTTCCCAACGATCAAGGCGAGTTACATGATCCCCCATGTTGTGCA
AAAAAGCGGTTAGCTCCTTCGGTCCTCCGATCGTTGTCAGAAGTAAGTTGGCCGCAGTGTTATCACTCAT
GGTTATGGCAGCACTGCATAATTCTCTTACTGTCATGCCATCCGTAAGATGCTTTTCTGTGACTGGTGAG
TACTCAACCAAGTCATTCTGAGAATAGTGTATGCGGCGACCGAGTTGCTCTTGCCCGGCGTCAATACGGG
ATAATACCGCGCCACATAGCAGAACTTTAAAAGTGCTCATCATTGGAAAACGTTCTTCGGGGCGAAAACT
CTCAAGGATCTTACCGCTGTTGAGATCCAGTTCGATGTAACCCACTCGTGCACCCAACTGATCTTCAGCA
TCTTTTACTTTCACCAGCGTTTCTGGGTGAGCAAAAACAGGAAGGCAAAATGCCGCAAAAAAGGGAATAA
GGGCGACACGGAAATGTTGAATACTCATACTCTTCCTTTTTCAATATTATTGAAGCATTTATCAGGGTTA
TTGTCTCATGAGCGGATACATATTTGAATGTATTTAGAAAAATAAACAAATAGGGGTTCCGCGCACATTT
CCCCGAAAAGTGCCACCTGACGTC
Features (pLannotate 1.2.2; 20 found; start..end, strand, type, name):
     28..80      -  misc_feature   bom (fragment): basis of mobility region from pBR322
    235..614     +  enhancer       CMV enhancer: human cytomegalovirus immediate early enhancer
    615..818     +  promoter       CMV promoter: human cytomegalovirus (CMV) immediate early promoter
    814..847     +  LTR            5' LTR (truncated) (fragment): truncated 5' long terminal repeat (LTR) from HIV-1
    863..881     +  promoter       T7 promoter: promoter for bacteriophage T7 RNA polymerase
    907..2562    +  CDS            SMAD4: SMAD4_HUMAN - Also known as DPC4, MADH4. Experimental evidence at protein level: Swiss-Prot protein existence level 1. In muscle physiology, plays a central role in the balance between atrophy and hypertrophy. When recruited by MSTN, promotes atrophy response via phosphorylated SMAD2/4. MSTN decrease causes SMAD4 release and subsequent recruitment by the BMP pathway to promote hypertrophy via phosphorylated SMAD1/5/8. Acts synergistically with SMAD1 and YY1 in bone morphogenetic protein (BMP)-mediated cardiac- specific gene expression. Binds to SMAD binding elements (SBEs) (5'- GTCT/AGAC-3') w
   2683..2907    +  polyA_signal   bGH poly(A) signal: bovine growth hormone polyadenylation signal
   2911..2932    +  promoter       SV40 promoter (fragment): SV40 enhancer and early promoter
   2953..3381    +  rep_origin     f1 ori (sequence partly withheld): f1 bacteriophage origin of replication; arrow indicates direction of (+) strand synthesis
   3395..3724    +  promoter       SV40 promoter: SV40 enhancer and early promoter
   3791..4582    +  CDS            neo: KKA2_KLEPN - Also known as kan, nptII. Experimental evidence at protein level: Swiss-Prot protein existence level 1. Resistance to kanamycin, neomycin, paromomycin, ribostamycin, butirosin and gentamicin B. From Klebsiella pneumoniae.
   4606..4764    +  CDS            ble (fragment): BLE_KLEPN - Experimental evidence at protein level: Swiss-Prot protein existence level 1. Binding protein with a strong affinity to the bleomycin family of antibiotics. Binds to CL990; an antimitotic-antibiotic compound. From Klebsiella pneumoniae.
   4759..4880    +  polyA_signal   SV40 poly(A) signal: SV40 polyadenylation signal
   4953..4969    -  protein_bind   lac operator: The lac repressor binds to the lac operator to inhibit transcription in E. coli. This inhibition can be relieved by adding lactose or isopropyl-β-D-thiogalactopyranoside (IPTG). lac repressor encoded by lacI
   4977..5007    -  promoter       lac promoter: promoter for the E. coli lac operon
   5022..5043    -  protein_bind   CAP binding site: CAP binding activates transcription in the presence of cAMP. E. coli catabolite activator protein
   5056..5148    -  CDS            lacI (fragment): lac repressor; lacI; The lac repressor binds to the lac operator to inhibit transcription in E. coli. This inhibition can be relieved by adding lactose or isopropyl-β-D-thiogalactopyranoside (IPTG).
   5331..5919    -  rep_origin     ori: high-copy-number ColE1/pMB1/pBR322/pUC origin of replication
   6090..6950    -  CDS            AmpR: β-lactamase; bla; confers resistance to ampicillin, carbenicillin, and related antibiotics
   6951..7055    -  promoter       AmpR promoter: bla
