[The description below was written by a language model from this plasmid's Addgene catalogue record and pLannotate feature annotations shown in this document.]
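Description:
pcDNA3.1_hSMAD4 is a mammalian expression plasmid of about 7.1 kb built on the pcDNA3.1(+) backbone and carrying the open reading frame of human SMAD4 (transcript variant 1). According to the record, the roughly 1.66 kb coding sequence was amplified from reverse-transcribed human liver RNA and inserted between the NheI and HindIII sites of the polylinker, both of which remain intact. The plasmid is maintained in E. coli at high copy number through a ColE1/pUC-type origin and is selected with ampicillin via the β-lactamase gene and its own promoter. An f1 phage origin is also present, which in principle allows production of single-stranded DNA.

The SMAD4 coding sequence lies downstream of the human cytomegalovirus immediate-early enhancer and promoter and is followed by the bovine growth hormone polyadenylation signal, an arrangement that gives strong constitutive expression in transfected mammalian cells. A T7 promoter sits between the CMV promoter and the insert and can serve for in vitro transcription or as a sequencing primer site. No epitope tag or reporter fusion is recorded or annotated, so the protein appears to be expressed in native, untagged form. A separate cassette with the SV40 enhancer/early promoter, the neomycin phosphotransferase gene and the SV40 polyadenylation signal permits G418 selection of stable transfectants. Short annotations such as the HIV-1 LTR, ble, lacI and bom fragments are most likely partial matches to standard backbone sequence rather than functional elements. SMAD4 is the common mediator SMAD of TGF-β and BMP signalling, so the construct suits overexpression or rescue studies of this pathway, although the record does not describe a specific application.
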