Addgene plasmid #212710: pcDNA3.1_hSMAD4
Purpose: The ORF of human SMAD4, variant 1 cDNA amplified from the RT human liver RNA was cloned at the NheI/HindIII sites of the pcDNA3.1(+), the mammalian expression vector.
Depositing lab: Catharine Ross & Reza Zolfaghari.
Backbone
  Vector backbone: pcDNA3.1(+)
  Backbone size w/o insert (bp): 5428
  Total vector size (bp): 7087
  Vector type: Mammalian Expression
  Selectable markers: Neomycin (select with G418)
Growth in bacteria
  Bacterial resistance: Ampicillin, 100 μg/mL
  Growth temperature: 37°C
  Growth strain: DH5alpha
  Copy number: High Copy
Gene/Insert
  Gene/Insert name: Homo sapiens SMAD4
  Species: H. sapiens (human)
  Insert size (bp): 1659
  GenBank ID: NM_005359
  Entrez Gene: SMAD4 (a.k.a. DPC4, JIP, MADH4, MYHRS)
  Promoter: CMV
  Cloning method: Restriction Enzyme; 5′ cloning site NheI (not destroyed); 3′ cloning site HindIII (not destroyed)
  Sequencing primers: 5′ TTG CTA GCG CCA CCA TGG ACA ATA TGT CTA TTA C; 3′ TTA AGC TTT CAG TCT AAA GGT TGT GGG TC
Terms and licenses: Academic/Nonprofit Terms; Industry Terms: Not Available to Industry
How to cite: pcDNA3.1_hSMAD4 was a gift from Catharine Ross & Reza Zolfaghari (Addgene plasmid # 212710 ; http://n2t.net/addgene:212710 ; RRID:Addgene_212710)
